>Addgene plasmid #23974 | VCP(DK0)-EGFP | depositor full sequence | sequence record 11273 | Author sequence
GATCCACCGGTCGCCACCATGGTGAGCAAGGGCGAGGAGCTGTTCACCGGGGTGGTGCCCATCCTGGTCG
AGCTGGACGGCGACGTAAACGGCCACAAGTTCAGCGTGTCCGGCGAGGGCGAGGGCGATGCCACCTACGG
CAAGCTGACCCTGAAGTTCATCTGCACCACCGGCAAGCTGCCCGTGCCCTGGCCCACCCTCGTGACCACC
CTGACCTACGGCGTGCAGTGCTTCAGCCGCTACCCCGACCACATGAAGCAGCACGACTTCTTCAAGTCCG
CCATGCCCGAAGGCTACGTCCAGGAGCGCACCATCTTCTTCAAGGACGACGGCAACTACAAGACCCGCGC
CGAGGTGAAGTTCGAGGGCGACACCCTGGTGAACCGCATCGAGCTGAAGGGCATCGACTTCAAGGAGGAC
GGCAACATCCTGGGGCACAAGCTGGAGTACAACTACAACAGCCACAACGTCTATATCATGGCCGACAAGC
AGAAGAACGGCATCAAGGTGAACTTCAAGATCCGCCACAACATCGAGGACGGCAGCGTGCAGCTCGCCGA
CCACTACCAGCAGAACACCCCCATCGGCGACGGCCCCGTGCTGCTGCCCGACAACCACTACCTGAGCACC
CAGTCCGCCCTGAGCAAAGACCCCAACGAGAAGCGCGATCACATGGTCCTGCTGGAGTTCGTGACCGCCG
CCGGGATCACTCTCGGCATGGACGAGCTGTACAAGTAAAGCGGCCGCGACTCTAGATCATAATCAGCCAT
ACCACATTTGTAGAGGTTTTACTTGCTTTAAAAAACCTCCCACACCTCCCCCTGAACCTGAAACATAAAA
TGAATGCAATTGTTGTTGTTAACTTGTTTATTGCAGCTTATAATGGTTACAAATAAAGCAATAGCATCAC
AAATTTCACAAATAAAGCATTTTTTTCACTGCATTCTAGTTGTGGTTTGTCCAAACTCATCAATGTATCT
TAAGGCGTAAATTGTAAGCGTTAATATTTTGTTAAAATTCGCGTTAAATTTTTGTTAAATCAGCTCATTT
TTTAACCAATAGGCCGAAATCGGCAAAATCCCTTATAAATCAAAAGAATAGACCGAGATAGGGT
[37 nt withheld, positions 1115-1151]
AAAGAACGTGGACTCCAACGTCAAAGG
[49 nt withheld, positions 1179-1227]
T
[91 nt withheld, positions 1229-1319]
G
[124 nt withheld, positions 1321-1444]
CAGGTGGCACTTTTCGGGGAAATGTGCGCGGAACCCCTATTTGTTTATTTTTCTAAATACATTCAAATAT
GTATCCGCTCATGAGACAATAACCCTGATAAATGCTTCAATAATATTGAAAAAGGAAGAGTCCTGAGGCG
GAAAGAACCAGCTGTGGAATGTGTGTCAGTTAGGGTGTGGAAAGTCCCCAGGCTCCCCAGCAGGCAGAAG
TATGCAAAGCATGCATCTCAATTAGTCAGCAACCAGGTGTGGAAAGTCCCCAGGCTCCCCAGCAGGCAGA
AGTATGCAAAGCATGCATCTCAATTAGTCAGCAACCATAGTCCCGCCCCTAACTCCGCCCATCCCGCCCC
TAACTCCGCCCAGTTCCGCCCATTCTCCGCCCCATGGCTGACTAATTTTTTTTATTTATGCAGAGGCCGA
GGCCGCCTCGGCCTCTGAGCTATTCCAGAAGTAGTGAGGAGGCTTTTTTGGAGGCCTAGGCTTTTGCAAA
GATCGATCAAGAGACAGGATGAGGATCGTTTCGCATGATTGAACAAGATGGATTGCACGCAGGTTCTCCG
GCCGCTTGGGTGGAGAGGCTATTCGGCTATGACTGGGCACAACAGACAATCGGCTGCTCTGATGCCGCCG
TGTTCCGGCTGTCAGCGCAGGGGCGCCCGGTTCTTTTTGTCAAGACCGACCTGTCCGGTGCCCTGAATGA
ACTGCAAGACGAGGCAGCGCGGCTATCGTGGCTGGCCACGACGGGCGTTCCTTGCGCAGCTGTGCTCGAC
GTTGTCACTGAAGCGGGAAGGGACTGGCTGCTATTGGGCGAAGTGCCGGGGCAGGATCTCCTGTCATCTC
ACCTTGCTCCTGCCGAGAAAGTATCCATCATGGCTGATGCAATGCGGCGGCTGCATACGCTTGATCCGGC
TACCTGCCCATTCGACCACCAAGCGAAACATCGCATCGAGCGAGCACGTACTCGGATGGAAGCCGGTCTT
GTCGATCAGGATGATCTGGACGAAGAGCATCAGGGGCTCGCGCCAGCCGAACTGTTCGCCAGGCTCAAGG
CGAGCATGCCCGACGGCGAGGATCTCGTCGTGACCCATGGCGATGCCTGCTTGCCGAATATCATGGTGGA
AAATGGCCGCTTTTCTGGATTCATCGACTGTGGCCGGCTGGGTGTGGCGGACCGCTATCAGGACATAGCG
TTGGCTACCCGTGATATTGCTGAAGAGCTTGGCGGCGAATGGGCTGACCGCTTCCTCGTGCTTTACGGTA
TCGCCGCTCCCGATTCGCAGCGCATCGCCTTCTATCGCCTTCTTGACGAGTTCTTCTGAGCGGGACTCTG
GGGTTCGAAATGACCGACCAAGCGACGCCCAACCTGCCATCACGAGATTTCGATTCCACCGCCGCCTTCT
ATGAAAGGTTGGGCTTCGGAATCGTTTTCCGGGACGCCGGCTGGATGATCCTCCAGCGCGGGGATCTCAT
GCTGGAGTTCTTCGCCCACCCTAGGGGGAGGCTAACTGAAACACGGAAGGAGACAATACCGGAAGGAACC
CGCGCTATGACGGCAATAAAAAGACAGAATAAAACGCACGGTGTTGGGTCGTTTGTTCATAAACGCGGGG
TTCGGTCCCAGGGCTGGCACTCTGTCGATACCCCACCGAGACCCCATTGGGGCCAATACGCCCGCGTTTC
TTCCTTTTCCCCACCCCACCCCCCAAGTTCGGGTGAAGGCCCAGGGCTCGCAGCCAACGTCGGGGCGGCA
GGCCCTGCCATAGCCTCAGGTTACTCATATATACTTTAGATTGATTTAAAACTTCATTTTTAATTTAAAA
GGATCTAGGTGAAGATCCTTTTTGATAATCTCATGACCAAAATCCCTTAACGTGAGTTTTCGTTCCACTG
AGCGTCAGACCCCGTAGAAAAGATCAAAGGATCTTCTTGAGATCCTTTTTTTCTGCGCGTAATCTGCTGC
TTGCAAACAAAAAAACCACCGCTACCAGCGGTGGTTTGTTTGCCGGATCAAGAGCTACCAACTCTTTTTC
CGAAGGTAACTGGCTTCAGCAGAGCGCAGATACCAAATACTGTCCTTCTAGTGTAGCCGTAGTTAGGCCA
CCACTTCAAGAACTCTGTAGCACCGCCTACATACCTCGCTCTGCTAATCCTGTTACCAGTGGCTGCTGCC
AGTGGCGATAAGTCGTGTCTTACCGGGTTGGACTCAAGACGATAGTTACCGGATAAGGCGCAGCGGTCGG
GCTGAACGGGGGGTTCGTGCACACAGCCCAGCTTGGAGCGAACGACCTACACCGAACTGAGATACCTACA
GCGTGAGCTATGAGAAAGCGCCACGCTTCCCGAAGGGAGAAAGGCGGACAGGTATCCGGTAAGCGGCAGG
GTCGGAACAGGAGAGCGCACGAGGGAGCTTCCAGGGGGAAACGCCTGGTATCTTTATAGTCCTGTCGGGT
TTCGCCACCTCTGACTTGAGCGTCGATTTTTGTGATGCTCGTCAGGGGGGCGGAGCCTATGGAAAAACGC
CAGCAACGCGGCCTTTTTACGGTTCCTGGCCTTTTGCTGGCCTTTTGCTCACATGTTCTTTCCTGCGTTA
TCCCCTGATTCTGTGGATAACCGTATTACCGCCATGCATTAGTTATTAATAGTAATCAATTACGGGGTCA
TTAGTTCATAGCCCATATATGGAGTTCCGCGTTACATAACTTACGGTAAATGGCCCGCCTGGCTGACCGC
CCAACGACCCCCGCCCATTGACGTCAATAATGACGTATGTTCCCATAGTAACGCCAATAGGGACTTTCCA
TTGACGTCAATGGGTGGAGTATTTACGGTAAACTGCCCACTTGGCAGTACATCAAGTGTATCATATGCCA
AGTACGCCCCCTATTGACGTCAATGACGGTAAATGGCCCGCCTGGCATTATGCCCAGTACATGACCTTAT
GGGACTTTCCTACTTGGCAGTACATCTACGTATTAGTCATCGCTATTACCATGGTGATGCGGTTTTGGCA
GTACATCAATGGGCGTGGATAGCGGTTTGACTCACGGGGATTTCCAAGTCTCCACCCCATTGACGTCAAT
GGGAGTTTGTTTTGGCACCAAAATCAACGGGACTTTCCAAAATGTCGTAACAACTCCGCCCCATTGACGC
AAATGGGCGGTAGGCGTGTACGGTGGGAGGTCTATATAAGCAGAGCTGGTTTAGTGAACCGTCAGATCCG
CTAGCGCTACCGGACTCAGATCTCGAGCTCAAGCTTGCGCGCGCCATGGCTTCTGGAGCCGATTCAAAAG
GTGATGACCTATCAACAGCCATTCTCAAACAGAAGAACCGTCCCAATCGGTTAATTGTTGATGAAGCCAT
CAATGAGGACAACAGTGTGGTGTCCTTGTCCCAGCCCAAGATGGATGAATTGCAGTTGTTCCGAGGTGAC
ACAGTGTTGCTGAAAGGAAAGAAGAGACGAGAAGCTGTTTGCATCGTCCTTTCTGATGATACTTGTTCTG
ATGAGAAGATTCGGATGAATAGAGTTGTTCGGAATAACCTTCGTGTACGCCTAGGGGATGTCATCAGCAT
CCAGCCATGCCCTGATGTGAAGTACGGCAAACGTATCCATGTGCTGCCCATTGATGACACAGTGGAAGGC
ATTACTGGTAATCTCTTCGAGGTATACCTTAAGCCGTACTTCCTGGAAGCGTATCGACCCATCCGGAAAG
GAGACATTTTTCTTGTCCGTGGTGGGATGCGTGCTGTGGAGTTCAAAGTGGTGGAAACAGATCCTAGCCC
TTATTGCATTGTTGCTCCAGACACAGTGATCCACTGCGAAGGGGAGCCTATCAAACGAGAGGATGAGGAA
GAGTCCTTGAATGAAGTAGGGTATGATGACATTGGTGGCTGCAGGAAGCAGCTAGCTCAGATAAAGGAGA
TGGTGGAACTGCCCCTGAGACATCCTGCCCTCTTTAAGGCAATTGGTGTGAAGCCTCCTAGAGGAATCCT
GCTTTACGGACCTCCTGGAACAGGAAAGACCCTGATTGCTCGAGCTGTAGCAAATGAGACTGGAGCCTTC
TTCTTCTTGATCAATGGTCCTGAGATCATGAGCAAATTGGCTGGTGAGTCTGAGAGCAACCTTCGTAAAG
CCTTTGAGGAGGCTGAGAAGAATGCTCCTGCCATCATCTTCATTGATCAGCTAGATGCCATCGCTCCCAA
AAGAGAGAAAACTCATGGCGAGGTGGAGCGGCGCATTGTATCACAGTTGTTGACCCTCATGGATGGCCTA
AAGCAGAGGGCACATGTGATTGTTATGGCAGCAACCAACAGACCCAACAGCATTGACCCAGCTCTACGGC
GATTTGGTCGCTTTGACAGGGAGGTAGATATTGGAATTCCTGATGCTACAGGACGCTTAGAGATTCTTCA
GATCCATACCAAGAACATGAAGCTGGCAGATGATGTGGACCTGGAACAGGTAGCCAATGAGACTCACGGG
CATGTGGGTGCTGACTTAGCAGCCCTGTGCTCAGAGGCTGCTCTGCAAGCCATCCGCAAGAAGATGGATC
TCATTGACCTAGAGGATGAGACCATTGATGCCGAGGTCATGAACTCTCTAGCAGTTACTATGGATGACTT
CCGGTGGGCCTTGAGCCAGAGTAACCCATCAGCACTGCGGGAAACCGTGGTAGAGGTGCCACAGGTAACC
TGGGAAGACATCGGGGGCCTAGAGGATGTCAAACGTGAGCTACAGGAGCTGGTCCAGTATCCTGTGGAGC
ACCCAGACAAATTCCTGAAGTTTGGCATGACACCTTCCAAGGGAGTTCTGTTCTATGGACCTCCTGGCTG
TGGGAAAACTTTGTTGGCCAAAGCCATTGCTAATGAATGCCAGGCCAACTTCATCTCCATCAAGGGTCCT
GAGCTGCTCACCATGTGGTTTGGGGAGTCTGAGGCCAATGTCAGAGAAATCTTTGACAAGGCCCGCCAAG
CTGCCCCCTGTGTGCTATTCTTTGATCAGCTGGATTCGATTGCCAAGGCTCGTGGAGGTAACATTGGAGA
TGGTGGTGGGGCTGCTGACCGAGTCATCAACCAGATCCTGACAGAAATGGATGGCATGTCCACTAAAAAA
AATGTGTTCATCATTGGCGCTACCAACCGGCCTGACATCATTGATCCTGCCATCCTCAGACCTGGCCGTC
TTGATCAGCTCATCTACATCCCACTTCCTGATGAGAAGTCCCGTGTTGCCATCCTCAAGGCTAACCTGCG
CAAGTCCCCAGTTGCCAAGGATGTGGACTTGGAGTTCCTGGCTAAAATGACTAATGGCTTCTCTGGAGCT
GACCTGACAGAGATTTGCCAGCGTGCTTGCAAGCTGGCCATCCGTGAATCCATCGAGAGTGAGATTAGGC
GAGAACGAGAGAGGCAGACAAACCCATCAGCCATGGAGGTAGAAGAGGATGATCCAGTGCCTGAGATCCG
TCGAGATCACTTTGAAGAAGCCATGCGCTTTGCGCGCCGTTCTGTCAGTGACAATGACATTCGGAAGTAT
GAGATGTTTGCCCAGACCCTTCAGCAGAGTCGGGGCTTTGGCAGCTTCAGATTCCCTTCAGGGAACCAGG
GTGGAGCTGGCCCCAGTCAGGGCAGTGGAGGCGGCACAGGTGGCAGTGTATACACAGAAGACAATGATGA
TGACCTGTATGGCTCG
Features (pLannotate 1.2.2; 15 found; start..end, strand, type, name):
     19..738     +  CDS            EGFP: the original enhanced GFP (Yang et al., 1996) mammalian codon-optimized
    755..838     +  CDS            large T antigen (fragment): large T antigen from SV40 (simian virus 40)
    861..982     +  polyA_signal   SV40 poly(A) signal: SV40 polyadenylation signal
   1016..1444    -  rep_origin     f1 ori (sequence partly withheld): f1 bacteriophage origin of replication; arrow indicates direction of (+) strand synthesis
   1471..1575    +  promoter       AmpR promoter: bla
   1577..1934    +  promoter       SV40 promoter: SV40 enhancer and early promoter
   1969..2763    +  CDS            NeoR/KanR: aminoglycoside phosphotransferase from Tn5; aph(3')-II (or nptII); confers resistance to neomycin, kanamycin, and G418 (Geneticin®)
   2784..2936    +  CDS            ble (fragment): BLE_KLEPN - Experimental evidence at protein level: Swiss-Prot protein existence level 1. Binding protein with a strong affinity to the bleomycin family of antibiotics. Binds to CL990; an antimitotic-antibiotic compound. From Klebsiella pneumoniae.
   2995..3042    +  polyA_signal   HSV TK poly(A) signal: herpes simplex virus thymidine kinase polyadenylation signal (Cole and Stacy, 1985)
   3133..3149    -  polyA_signal   bGH poly(A) signal (fragment): bovine growth hormone polyadenylation signal
   3371..3959    +  rep_origin     ori: high-copy-number ColE1/pMB1/pBR322/pUC origin of replication
   4134..4437    +  enhancer       CMV enhancer: human cytomegalovirus immediate early enhancer
   4438..4641    +  promoter       CMV promoter: human cytomegalovirus (CMV) immediate early promoter
   4664..4700    +  misc_feature   MCS (fragment): multiple cloning site
   4710..7127    +  CDS            VCP: TERA_HUMAN - Experimental evidence at protein level: Swiss-Prot protein existence level 1. Necessary for the fragmentation of Golgi stacks during mitosis and for their reassembly after mitosis. Involved in the formation of the transitional endoplasmic reticulum (tER). The transfer of membranes from the endoplasmic reticulum to the Golgi apparatus occurs via 50-70 nm transition vesicles which derive from part-rough, part-smooth transitional elements of the endoplasmic reticulum (tER). Vesicle budding from the tER is an ATP-dependent process. The ternary complex containing UFD1, VCP and NPLOC4 b
