>Addgene plasmid #23974 | VCP(DK0)-EGFP | addgene full sequence | sequence record 215985 | Addgene NGS Result
ATAGTAATCAATTACGGGGTCATTAGTTCATAGCCCATATATGGAGTTCCGCGTTACATAACTTACGGTA
AATGGCCCGCCTGGCTGACCGCCCAACGACCCCCGCCCATTGACGTCAATAATGACGTATGTTCCCATAG
TAACGCCAATAGGGACTTTCCATTGACGTCAATGGGTGGAGTATTTACGGTAAACTGCCCACTTGGCAGT
ACATCAAGTGTATCATATGCCAAGTACGCCCCCTATTGACGTCAATGACGGTAAATGGCCCGCCTGGCAT
TATGCCCAGTACATGACCTTATGGGACTTTCCTACTTGGCAGTACATCTACGTATTAGTCATCGCTATTA
CCATGGTGATGCGGTTTTGGCAGTACATCAATGGGCGTGGATAGCGGTTTGACTCACGGGGATTTCCAAG
TCTCCACCCCATTGACGTCAATGGGAGTTTGTTTTGGCACCAAAATCAACGGGACTTTCCAAAATGTCGT
AACAACTCCGCCCCATTGACGCAAATGGGCGGTAGGCGTGTACGGTGGGAGGTCTATATAAGCAGAGCTG
GTTTAGTGAACCGTCAGATCCGCTAGCGCTACCGGACTCAGATCTCGAGCTCAAGCTTGCGCGCGCCATG
GCTTCTGGAGCCGATTCAAAAGGTGATGACCTATCAACAGCCATTCTCAAACAGAAGAACCGTCCCAATC
GGTTAATTGTTGATGAAGCCATCAATGAGGACAACAGTGTGGTGTCCTTGTCCCAGCCCAAGATGGATGA
ATTGCAGTTGTTCCGAGGTGACACAGTGTTGCTGAAAGGAAAGAAGAGACGAGAAGCTGTTTGCATCGTC
CTTTCTGATGATACTTGTTCTGATGAGAAGATTCGGATGAATAGAGTTGTTCGGAATAACCTTCGTGTAC
GCCTAGGGGATGTCATCAGCATCCAGCCATGCCCTGATGTGAAGTACGGCAAACGTATCCATGTGCTGCC
CATTGATGACACAGTGGAAGGCATTACTGGTAATCTCTTCGAGGTATACCTTAAGCCGTACTTCCTGGAA
GCGTATCGACCCATCCGGAAAGGAGACATTTTTCTTGTCCGTGGTGGGATGCGTGCTGTGGAGTTCAAAG
TGGTGGAAACAGATCCTAGCCCTTATTGCATTGTTGCTCCAGACACAGTGATCCACTGCGAAGGGGAGCC
TATCAAACGAGAGGATGAGGAAGAGTCCTTGAATGAAGTAGGGTATGATGACATTGGTGGCTGCAGGAAG
CAGCTAGCTCAGATAAAGGAGATGGTGGAACTGCCCCTGAGACATCCTGCCCTCTTTAAGGCAATTGGTG
TGAAGCCTCCTAGAGGAATCCTGCTTTACGGACCTCCTGGAACAGGAAAGACCCTGATTGCTCGAGCTGT
AGCAAATGAGACTGGAGCCTTCTTCTTCTTGATCAATGGTCCTGAGATCATGAGCAAATTGGCTGGTGAG
TCTGAGAGCAACCTTCGTAAAGCCTTTGAGGAGGCTGAGAAGAATGCTCCTGCCATCATCTTCATTGATC
AGCTAGATGCCATCGCTCCCAAAAGAGAGAAAACTCATGGCGAGGTGGAGCGGCGCATTGTATCACAGTT
GTTGACCCTCATGGATGGCCTAAAGCAGAGGGCACATGTGATTGTTATGGCAGCAACCAACAGACCCAAC
AGCATTGACCCAGCTCTACGGCGATTTGGTCGCTTTGACAGGGAGGTAGATATTGGAATTCCTGATGCTA
CAGGACGCTTAGAGATTCTTCAGATCCATACCAAGAACATGAAGCTGGCAGATGATGTGGACCTGGAACA
GGTAGCCAATGAGACTCACGGGCATGTGGGTGCTGACTTAGCAGCCCTGTGCTCAGAGGCTGCTCTGCAA
GCCATCCGCAAGAAGATGGATCTCATTGACCTAGAGGATGAGACCATTGATGCCGAGGTCATGAACTCTC
TAGCAGTTACTATGGATGACTTCCGGTGGGCCTTGAGCCAGAGTAACCCATCAGCACTGCGGGAAACCGT
GGTAGAGGTGCCACAGGTAACCTGGGAAGACATCGGGGGCCTAGAGGATGTCAAACGTGAGCTACAGGAG
CTGGTCCAGTATCCTGTGGAGCACCCAGACAAATTCCTGAAGTTTGGCATGACACCTTCCAAGGGAGTTC
TGTTCTATGGACCTCCTGGCTGTGGGAAAACTTTGTTGGCCAAAGCCATTGCTAATGAATGCCAGGCCAA
CTTCATCTCCATCAAGGGTCCTGAGCTGCTCACCATGTGGTTTGGGGAGTCTGAGGCCAATGTCAGAGAA
ATCTTTGACAAGGCCCGCCAAGCTGCCCCCTGTGTGCTATTCTTTGATCAGCTGGATTCGATTGCCAAGG
CTCGTGGAGGTAACATTGGAGATGGTGGTGGGGCTGCTGACCGAGTCATCAACCAGATCCTGACAGAAAT
GGATGGCATGTCCACTAAAAAAAATGTGTTCATCATTGGCGCTACCAACCGGCCTGACATCATTGATCCT
GCCATCCTCAGACCTGGCCGTCTTGATCAGCTCATCTACATCCCACTTCCTGATGAGAAGTCCCGTGTTG
CCATCCTCAAGGCTAACCTGCGCAAGTCCCCAGTTGCCAAGGATGTGGACTTGGAGTTCCTGGCTAAAAT
GACTAATGGCTTCTCTGGAGCTGACCTGACAGAGATTTGCCAGCGTGCTTGCAAGCTGGCCATCCGTGAA
TCCATCGAGAGTGAGATTAGGCGAGAACGAGAGAGGCAGACAAACCCATCAGCCATGGAGGTAGAAGAGG
ATGATCCAGTGCCTGAGATCCGTCGAGATCACTTTGAAGAAGCCATGCGCTTTGCGCGCCGTTCTGTCAG
TGACAATGACATTCGGAAGTATGAGATGTTTGCCCAGACCCTTCAGCAGAGTCGGGGCTTTGGCAGCTTC
AGATTCCCTTCAGGGAACCAGGGTGGAGCTGGCCCCAGTCAGGGCAGTGGAGGCGGCACAGGTGGCAGTG
TATACACAGAAGACAATGATGATGACCTGTATGGCTCGGATCCACCGGTCGCCACCATGGTGAGCAAGGG
CGAGGAGCTGTTCACCGGGGTGGTGCCCATCCTGGTCGAGCTGGACGGCGACGTAAACGGCCACAAGTTC
AGCGTGTCCGGCGAGGGCGAGGGCGATGCCACCTACGGCAAGCTGACCCTGAAGTTCATCTGCACCACCG
GCAAGCTGCCCGTGCCCTGGCCCACCCTCGTGACCACCCTGACCTACGGCGTGCAGTGCTTCAGCCGCTA
CCCCGACCACATGAAGCAGCACGACTTCTTCAAGTCCGCCATGCCCGAAGGCTACGTCCAGGAGCGCACC
ATCTTCTTCAAGGACGACGGCAACTACAAGACCCGCGCCGAGGTGAAGTTCGAGGGCGACACCCTGGTGA
ACCGCATCGAGCTGAAGGGCATCGACTTCAAGGAGGACGGCAACATCCTGGGGCACAAGCTGGAGTACAA
CTACAACAGCCACAACGTCTATATCATGGCCGACAAGCAGAAGAACGGCATCAAGGTGAACTTCAAGATC
CGCCACAACATCGAGGACGGCAGCGTGCAGCTCGCCGACCACTACCAGCAGAACACCCCCATCGGCGACG
GCCCCGTGCTGCTGCCCGACAACCACTACCTGAGCACCCAGTCCGCCCTGAGCAAAGACCCCAACGAGAA
GCGCGATCACATGGTCCTGCTGGAGTTCGTGACCGCCGCCGGGATCACTCTCGGCATGGACGAGCTGTAC
AGCGCTGGCCACCACCATCACCATCACGGATACCCATACGATGTTCCAGATTACGCTAGCTGAGCGGCCG
CGACTCTAGATCATAATCAGCCATACCACATTTGTAGAGGTTTTACTTGCTTTAAAAAACCTCCCACACC
TCCCCCTGAACCTGAAACATAAAATGAATGCAATTGTTGTTGTTAACTTGTTTATTGCAGCTTATAATGG
TTACAAATAAAGCAATAGCATCACAAATTTCACAAATAAAGCATTTTTTTCACTGCATTCTAGTTGTGGT
TTGTCCAAACTCATCAATGTATCTTAAGGCGTAAATTGTAAGCGTTAATATTTTGTTAAAATTCGCGTTA
AATTTTTGTTAAATCAGCTCATTTTTTAACCAATAGGCCGAAATCGGCAAAATCCCTTATAAATCAAAAG
AATAGACCGAGATAGGGT
[37 nt withheld, positions 4219-4255]
AAAGAACGTGGACTCCAACGTCAAAGG
[49 nt withheld, positions 4283-4331]
T
[91 nt withheld, positions 4333-4423]
G
[124 nt withheld, positions 4425-4548]
CAGGTGGCACTTTTCGGGGAAATGTGCGCGGAACCCCTATTTGTTTATTTTTCTAAATACATTCAAATAT
GTATCCGCTCATGAGACAATAACCCTGATAAATGCTTCAATAATATTGAAAAAGGAAGAGTCCTGAGGCG
GAAAGAACCAGCTGTGGAATGTGTGTCAGTTAGGGTGTGGAAAGTCCCCAGGCTCCCCAGCAGGCAGAAG
TATGCAAAGCATGCATCTCAATTAGTCAGCAACCAGGTGTGGAAAGTCCCCAGGCTCCCCAGCAGGCAGA
AGTATGCAAAGCATGCATCTCAATTAGTCAGCAACCATAGTCCCGCCCCTAACTCCGCCCATCCCGCCCC
TAACTCCGCCCAGTTCCGCCCATTCTCCGCCCCATGGCTGACTAATTTTTTTTATTTATGCAGAGGCCGA
GGCCGCCTCGGCCTCTGAGCTATTCCAGAAGTAGTGAGGAGGCTTTTTTGGAGGCCTAGGCTTTTGCAAA
GATCGATCAAGAGACAGGATGAGGATCGTTTCGCATGATTGAACAAGATGGATTGCACGCAGGTTCTCCG
GCCGCTTGGGTGGAGAGGCTATTCGGCTATGACTGGGCACAACAGACAATCGGCTGCTCTGATGCCGCCG
TGTTCCGGCTGTCAGCGCAGGGGCGCCCGGTTCTTTTTGTCAAGACCGACCTGTCCGGTGCCCTGAATGA
ACTGCAAGACGAGGCAGCGCGGCTATCGTGGCTGGCCACGACGGGCGTTCCTTGCGCAGCTGTGCTCGAC
GTTGTCACTGAAGCGGGAAGGGACTGGCTGCTATTGGGCGAAGTGCCGGGGCAGGATCTCCTGTCATCTC
ACCTTGCTCCTGCCGAGAAAGTATCCATCATGGCTGATGCAATGCGGCGGCTGCATACGCTTGATCCGGC
TACCTGCCCATTCGACCACCAAGCGAAACATCGCATCGAGCGAGCACGTACTCGGATGGAAGCCGGTCTT
GTCGATCAGGATGATCTGGACGAAGAGCATCAGGGGCTCGCGCCAGCCGAACTGTTCGCCAGGCTCAAGG
CGAGCATGCCCGACGGCGAGGATCTCGTCGTGACCCATGGCGATGCCTGCTTGCCGAATATCATGGTGGA
AAATGGCCGCTTTTCTGGATTCATCGACTGTGGCCGGCTGGGTGTGGCGGACCGCTATCAGGACATAGCG
TTGGCTACCCGTGATATTGCTGAAGAGCTTGGCGGCGAATGGGCTGACCGCTTCCTCGTGCTTTACGGTA
TCGCCGCTCCCGATTCGCAGCGCATCGCCTTCTATCGCCTTCTTGACGAGTTCTTCTGAGCGGGACTCTG
GGGTTCGAAATGACCGACCAAGCGACGCCCAACCTGCCATCACGAGATTTCGATTCCACCGCCGCCTTCT
ATGAAAGGTTGGGCTTCGGAATCGTTTTCCGGGACGCCGGCTGGATGATCCTCCAGCGCGGGGATCTCAT
GCTGGAGTTCTTCGCCCACCCTAGGGGGAGGCTAACTGAAACACGGAAGGAGACAATACCGGAAGGAACC
CGCGCTATGACGGCAATAAAAAGACAGAATAAAACGCACGGTGTTGGGTCGTTTGTTCATAAACGCGGGG
TTCGGTCCCAGGGCTGGCACTCTGTCGATACCCCACCGAGACCCCATTGGGGCCAATACGCCCGCGTTTC
TTCCTTTTCCCCACCCCACCCCCCAAGTTCGGGTGAAGGCCCAGGGCTCGCAGCCAACGTCGGGGCGGCA
GGCCCTGCCATAGCCTCAGGTTACTCATATATACTTTAGATTGATTTAAAACTTCATTTTTAATTTAAAA
GGATCTAGGTGAAGATCCTTTTTGATAATCTCATGACCAAAATCCCTTAACGTGAGTTTTCGTTCCACTG
AGCGTCAGACCCCGTAGAAAAGATCAAAGGATCTTCTTGAGATCCTTTTTTTCTGCGCGTAATCTGCTGC
TTGCAAACAAAAAAACCACCGCTACCAGCGGTGGTTTGTTTGCCGGATCAAGAGCTACCAACTCTTTTTC
CGAAGGTAACTGGCTTCAGCAGAGCGCAGATACCAAATACTGTTCTTCTAGTGTAGCCGTAGTTAGGCCA
CCACTTCAAGAACTCTGTAGCACCGCCTACATACCTCGCTCTGCTAATCCTGTTACCAGTGGCTGCTGCC
AGTGGCGATAAGTCGTGTCTTACCGGGTTGGACTCAAGACGATAGTTACCGGATAAGGCGCAGCGGTCGG
GCTGAACGGGGGGTTCGTGCACACAGCCCAGCTTGGAGCGAACGACCTACACCGAACTGAGATACCTACA
GCGTGAGCTATGAGAAAGCGCCACGCTTCCCGAAGGGAGAAAGGCGGACAGGTATCCGGTAAGCGGCAGG
GTCGGAACAGGAGAGCGCACGAGGGAGCTTCCAGGGGGAAACGCCTGGTATCTTTATAGTCCTGTCGGGT
TTCGCCACCTCTGACTTGAGCGTCGATTTTTGTGATGCTCGTCAGGGGGGCGGAGCCTATGGAAAAACGC
CAGCAACGCGGCCTTTTTACGGTTCCTGGCCTTTTGCTGGCCTTTTGCTCACATGTTCTTTCCTGCGTTA
TCCCCTGATTCTGTGGATAACCGTATTACCGCCATGCATTAGTTATTA
Features (pLannotate 1.2.2; 16 found; start..end, strand, type, name):
     52..355     +  enhancer       CMV enhancer: human cytomegalovirus immediate early enhancer
    356..559     +  promoter       CMV promoter: human cytomegalovirus (CMV) immediate early promoter
    582..618     +  misc_feature   MCS (fragment): multiple cloning site
    628..3045    +  CDS            VCP: TERA_HUMAN - Experimental evidence at protein level: Swiss-Prot protein existence level 1. Necessary for the fragmentation of Golgi stacks during mitosis and for their reassembly after mitosis. Involved in the formation of the transitional endoplasmic reticulum (tER). The transfer of membranes from the endoplasmic reticulum to the Golgi apparatus occurs via 50-70 nm transition vesicles which derive from part-rough, part-smooth transitional elements of the endoplasmic reticulum (tER). Vesicle budding from the tER is an ATP-dependent process. The ternary complex containing UFD1, VCP and NPLOC4 b
   3067..3780    +  CDS            EGFP: EGFP is a basic (constitutively fluorescent) green fluorescent protein published in 1996, derived from Aequorea victoria. It is reported to be a rapidly-maturing weak dimer with moderate acid sensitivity.
   3811..3837    +  CDS            3xHA (fragment): three tandem HA epitope tags
   3859..3942    +  CDS            large T antigen (fragment): large T antigen from SV40 (simian virus 40)
   3965..4086    +  polyA_signal   SV40 poly(A) signal: SV40 polyadenylation signal
   4120..4548    -  rep_origin     f1 ori (sequence partly withheld): f1 bacteriophage origin of replication; arrow indicates direction of (+) strand synthesis
   4575..4679    +  promoter       AmpR promoter: bla
   4681..5038    +  promoter       SV40 promoter: SV40 enhancer and early promoter
   5073..5867    +  CDS            NeoR/KanR: aminoglycoside phosphotransferase from Tn5; aph(3')-II (or nptII); confers resistance to neomycin, kanamycin, and G418 (Geneticin®)
   5888..6040    +  CDS            ble (fragment): BLE_KLEPN - Experimental evidence at protein level: Swiss-Prot protein existence level 1. Binding protein with a strong affinity to the bleomycin family of antibiotics. Binds to CL990; an antimitotic-antibiotic compound. From Klebsiella pneumoniae.
   6099..6146    +  polyA_signal   HSV TK poly(A) signal: herpes simplex virus thymidine kinase polyadenylation signal (Cole and Stacy, 1985)
   6237..6253    -  polyA_signal   bGH poly(A) signal (fragment): bovine growth hormone polyadenylation signal
   6475..7063    +  rep_origin     ori: high-copy-number ColE1/pMB1/pBR322/pUC origin of replication
