[The description below was written by a language model from this plasmid's Addgene catalogue record and pLannotate feature annotations shown in this document.]
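Description:
VCP(DK0)-EGFP is a mammalian expression plasmid built on the Clontech pEGFP-N1 backbone. It carries human valosin-containing protein (VCP, also known as p97, CDC48 or TERA) cloned between the HindIII and BamHI sites so that it reads through into the backbone's EGFP. The insert has two point mutations, E305Q and E578Q. These substitutions fall in the two AAA ATPase domains of VCP and are generally understood to impair ATP hydrolysis, giving a catalytically inactive, dominant-negative form. Transcription is driven by the human CMV immediate-early enhancer and promoter and terminated by the SV40 polyadenylation signal.

The plasmid replicates in bacteria from a high-copy pUC-type origin and also carries an f1 origin. A single NeoR/KanR (Tn5 aminoglycoside phosphotransferase) gene serves both hosts. It is expressed from a bacterial bla promoter for kanamycin selection in E. coli and from the SV40 early promoter, with an HSV TK poly(A) signal, for G418 selection of transfected mammalian cells.

The catalogue lists 6xHis and HA tags as C-terminal on the insert. The sequenced (NGS) record, however, places a single HA-like segment just downstream of EGFP, and no His tag is annotated. The depositor's sequence is about 56 nt shorter and shows neither tag, so the exact tag arrangement should be checked against the sequence.

The associated publication concerns the role of VCP in maturation of ubiquitin-containing autophagosomes and its impairment by disease-causing mutations. This suggests the construct is used as a fluorescently trackable ATPase-deficient VCP for such cell-based studies.
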