Addgene plasmid #23974: VCP(DK0)-EGFP
Depositing lab: Nico Dantuma. Depositing organization: Karolinska Institutet. Publication: VCP/p97 is essential for maturation of ubiquitin-containing autophagosomes and this function is impaired by mutations that cause IBMPFD. Tresse E, Salomons FA, Vesa J, Bott LC, Kimonis V, Yao TP, Dantuma NP, Taylor JP. Autophagy. 2010 Feb 22. 6(2):. 10.4161/auto.6.2.11014 PubMed 20104022.
Backbone
  Vector backbone: pEGFP-N1
  Backbone manufacturer: Clontech
  Backbone size w/o insert (bp): 4733
  Vector type: Mammalian Expression
  Selectable markers: Neomycin (select with G418)
Growth in bacteria
  Bacterial resistance: Kanamycin, 50 μg/mL
  Growth temperature: 37°C
  Growth strain: DH5alpha
  Copy number: High Copy
Gene/Insert
  Gene/Insert name: Valosin containing protein (alt names: p97; CDC48; TERA)
  Species: H. sapiens (human)
  Insert size (bp): 2419
  Mutation: E305QE578Q
  Entrez Gene: VCP (a.k.a. CDC48, FTDALS6, TERA, p97)
  Tag / fusion protein: EGFP (C terminal on backbone); 6xHis (C terminal on insert); HA (C terminal on insert)
  Cloning method: Restriction Enzyme; 5′ cloning site HindIII (not destroyed); 3′ cloning site BamHI (not destroyed)
  Sequencing primers: 5′ n/a
Terms and licenses: Academic/Nonprofit Terms; Industry Terms: Not Available to Industry
How to cite: VCP(DK0)-EGFP was a gift from Nico Dantuma (Addgene plasmid # 23974 ; http://n2t.net/addgene:23974 ; RRID:Addgene_23974)
