>Addgene plasmid #23974 | VCP(DK0)-EGFP | addgene partial sequence | sequence record 29818 | 23974 with hVCP-R (acctgttccaggtccacatc)
TGGATCTGAGAATCTCTAAGCGTCCTGTAGCATCAGGAATTCCAATATCTACCTCCCTGTCAAAGCGACC
AAATCGCCGTAGAGCTGGGTCAATGCTGTTGGGTCTGTTGGTTGCTGCCATAACAATCACATGTGCCCTC
TGCTTTAGGCCATCCATGAGGGTCAACAACTGTGATACAATGCGCCGCTCCACCTCGCCATGAGTTTTCT
CTCTTTTGGGAGCGATGGCATCTAGCTGATCAATGAAGATGATGGCAGGAGCATTCTTCTCAGCCTCCTC
AAAGGCTTTACGAAGGTTGCTCTCAGACTCACCAGCCAATTTGCTCATGATCTCAGGACCATTGATCAAG
AAGAAGAAGGCTCCAGTCTCATTTGCTACAGCTCGAGCAATCAGGGTCTTTCCTGTTCCAGGAGGTCCGT
AAAGCAGGATTCCTCTAGGAGGCTTCACACCAATTGCCTTAAAGAGGGCAGGATGTCTCAGGGGCAGTTC
CACCATCTCCTTTATCTGAGCTAGCTGCTTCCTGCAGCCACCAATGTCATCATACCCTACTTCATTCAAG
GACTCTTCCTCATCCTCTCGTTTGATAGGCTCCCCTTCGCAGTGGATCACTGTGTCTGGAGCAACAATGC
AATAAGGGCTAGGATCTGTTTCCACCACTTTGAACTCCACAGCACGCATCCCACCACGGACAAGAAAAAT
GTCTCCTTTCCGGATGGGTCGATACGCTTCCAGGAAGTACGGCTTANNTATACCTCGAAGAGATTACCAG
TAATGCCTTCCACTGTGTCATCAATGGGCAGCA
