>Addgene plasmid #23974 | VCP(DK0)-EGFP | addgene partial sequence | sequence record 29819 | 23974 with EGFP-N
ACGCTCCTCGCCCTTGCTCACCATGGTGGCGACCGGTGGATCCGAGCCATACAGGTCATCATCATTGTCT
TCTGTGTATACACTGCCACCTGTGCCGCCTCCACTGCCCTGACTGGGGCCAGCTCCACCCTGGTTCCCTG
AAGGGAATCTGAAGCTGCCAAAGCCCCGACTCTGCTGAAGGGTCTGGGCAAACATCTCATACTTCCGAAT
GTCATTGTCACTGACAGAACGGCGCGCAAAGCGCATGGCTTCTTCAAAGTGATCTCGACGGATCTCAGGC
ACTGGATCATCCTCTTCTACCTCCATGGCTGATGGGTTTGTCTGCCTCTCTCGTTCTCGCCTAATCTCAC
TCTCGATGGATTCACGGATGGCCAGCTTGCAAGCACGCTGGCAAATCTCTGTCAGGTCAGCTCCAGAGAA
GCCATTAGTCATTTTAGCCAGGAACTCCAAGTCCACATCCTTGGCAACTGGGGACTTGCGCAGGTTAGCC
TTGAGGATGGCAACACGGGACTTCTCATCAGGAAGTGGGATGTAGATGAGCTGATCAAGACGGCCAGGTC
TGAGGATGGCAGGATCAATGATGTCAGGCCGGTTGGTAGCGCCAATGATGAACACATTTTTTTTAGTGGA
CATGCCATCCATTTCTGTCAGGATCTGGTTGATGACTCGGTCAGCAGCCCCACCACCATCTCCAATGTTA
CCTCCACGAGCCTTGGCAATCGAATCCAGCTGATCAAAGAATAGCACACAGGGGGCAGCTTGGNNGGCCT
TGTCAAANATTTCTCTGACATTGGNNCANACTCCCAAACCACA
